Addgene plasmid #148692: pT7-V5-SBP-C1-Hs4EHP-S99N_AF
Purpose: Mammalian Expression of Hs4EHP-S99N
Depositing lab: Elisa Izaurralde. Depositing organization: Max Planck Institute for Developmental Biology. Publication: GIGYF1/2 proteins use auxiliary sequences to selectively bind to 4EHP and repress target mRNA expression. Peter D, Weber R, Sandmeir F, Wohlbold L, Helms S, Bawankar P, Valkov E, Igreja C, Izaurralde E. Genes Dev. 2017 Jun 1;31(11):1147-1161. doi: 10.1101/gad.299420.117. Epub 2017 Jul 11. PubMed 28698298.
Backbone
  Vector backbone: Unknown
  Vector type: Mammalian Expression
Growth in bacteria
  Bacterial resistance: Kanamycin, 50 μg/mL
  Growth temperature: 37°C
  Growth strain: DH5alpha
  Copy number: High Copy
Gene/Insert
  Gene/Insert name: Hs4EHP-S99N (alt name: eIF4E-2)
  Species: H. sapiens (human)
  Entrez Gene: EIF4E2 (a.k.a. 4E-LP, 4EHP, EIF4EL3, IF4e, h4EHP)
  Cloning method: Unknown
Terms and licenses: Academic/Nonprofit Terms; Industry Terms: Not Available to Industry
Depositor comments: ORF extracted from NCBI:NM_004846 or UniProt.: O60573-1 Plasmids from this collection were made available to the research community and donated after the lab closed. Please note that the sequence provided by the depositing laboratory may be theoretical/predicted or based on Sanger sequencing results. There may be discrepancies between sequencing results obtained by Addgene and the depositor sequence. If an Addgene verified sequence is not available, please contact before placing your order to request that our lab fully sequence the plasmid.
How to cite: pT7-V5-SBP-C1-Hs4EHP-S99N_AF was a gift from Elisa Izaurralde (Addgene plasmid # 148692 ; http://n2t.net/addgene:148692 ; RRID:Addgene_148692)
