[The description below was written by a language model from this plasmid's Addgene catalogue record and pLannotate feature annotations shown in this document.]
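Description:
pT7-V5-SBP-C1-Hs4EHP-S99N_AF is a 4.9 kb mammalian expression plasmid encoding a point mutant (S99N) of human 4EHP, the cap-binding protein also called eIF4E-2 and encoded by EIF4E2. The catalogue lists the backbone as unknown. The plasmid is maintained at high copy in E. coli through a ColE1/pUC-type origin and also carries an f1 origin. A single Tn5 NeoR/KanR gene sits behind tandem bacterial (bla) and SV40 early promoters and ends in an HSV TK polyadenylation signal. It therefore provides kanamycin selection in bacteria and could support G418 selection in mammalian cells. Short annotated fragments of an HIV-1 LTR, SV40 large T antigen, ble and a bGH poly(A) signal appear to be partial matches or backbone remnants rather than functional parts.

The expression cassette is driven by the CMV immediate-early enhancer and promoter. A T7 promoter lies just downstream, which in principle would also allow transcription by T7 RNA polymerase. The coding region begins with a V5 epitope tag and a streptavidin-binding peptide (SBP), placed upstream of the EIF4E2 open reading frame as an N-terminal tag, and is followed by an SV40 polyadenylation signal. V5 allows immunodetection, while SBP allows affinity capture on streptavidin resin, making the construct suited to pulldown assays from transfected cells.

4EHP binds the mRNA cap but does not recruit eIF4G, and so acts as a translational repressor. The plasmid comes from a study of how GIGYF1/2 proteins selectively bind 4EHP to repress target mRNAs. The record does not state the specific effect of the S99N substitution. The depositor notes that the supplied sequence may be theoretical rather than fully verified.
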