Features (pLannotate 1.2.2; 17 found; start..end, strand, type, name):
     61..364     +  enhancer       CMV enhancer: human cytomegalovirus immediate early enhancer
    365..568     +  promoter       CMV promoter: human cytomegalovirus (CMV) immediate early promoter
    564..597     +  LTR            5' LTR (truncated) (fragment): truncated 5' long terminal repeat (LTR) from HIV-1
    613..631     +  promoter       T7 promoter: promoter for bacteriophage T7 RNA polymerase
    668..709     +  CDS            V5 tag: epitope tag from simian virus 5
    731..844     +  CDS            SBP: streptavidin-binding peptide selected from a peptide library; binds streptavidin with nanomolar affinity (Keefe et al., 2001)
    857..1591    +  CDS            EIF4E2: IF4E2_HUMAN - Also known as EIF4EL3. Experimental evidence at protein level: Swiss-Prot protein existence level 1. Recognizes and binds the 7-methylguanosine-containing mRNA cap during an early step in the initiation (PubMed:17368478, PubMed:25624349, PubMed:9582349). Acts as a repressor of translation initiation (PubMed:22751931). In contrast to EIF4E, it is unable to bind eIF4G (EIF4G1, EIF4G2 or EIF4G3), suggesting that it acts by competing with EIF4E and block assembly of eIF4F at the cap (By similarity). In P-bodies, component of a complex that promotes miRNA- mediated translational repre
   1617..1701    +  CDS            large T antigen (fragment): large T antigen from SV40 (simian virus 40)
   1724..1845    +  polyA_signal   SV40 poly(A) signal: SV40 polyadenylation signal
   1879..2307    -  rep_origin     f1 ori (sequence partly withheld): f1 bacteriophage origin of replication; arrow indicates direction of (+) strand synthesis
   2334..2438    +  promoter       AmpR promoter: bla
   2440..2797    +  promoter       SV40 promoter: SV40 enhancer and early promoter
   2832..3626    +  CDS            NeoR/KanR: aminoglycoside phosphotransferase from Tn5; aph(3')-II (or nptII); confers resistance to neomycin, kanamycin, and G418 (Geneticin®)
   3647..3799    +  CDS            ble (fragment): BLE_KLEPN - Experimental evidence at protein level: Swiss-Prot protein existence level 1. Binding protein with a strong affinity to the bleomycin family of antibiotics. Binds to CL990; an antimitotic-antibiotic compound. From Klebsiella pneumoniae.
   3858..3905    +  polyA_signal   HSV TK poly(A) signal: herpes simplex virus thymidine kinase polyadenylation signal (Cole and Stacy, 1985)
   3996..4012    -  polyA_signal   bGH poly(A) signal (fragment): bovine growth hormone polyadenylation signal
   4234..4822    +  rep_origin     ori: high-copy-number ColE1/pMB1/pBR322/pUC origin of replication
>Addgene plasmid #148692 | pT7-V5-SBP-C1-Hs4EHP-S99N_AF | depositor full sequence | sequence record 291140 | Full Sequence
TAGTTATTAATAGTAATCAATTACGGGGTCATTAGTTCATAGCCCATATATGGAGTTCCGCGTTACATAA
CTTACGGTAAATGGCCCGCCTGGCTGACCGCCCAACGACCCCCGCCCATTGACGTCAATAATGACGTATG
TTCCCATAGTAACGCCAATAGGGACTTTCCATTGACGTCAATGGGTGGAGTATTTACGGTAAACTGCCCA
CTTGGCAGTACATCAAGTGTATCATATGCCAAGTACGCCCCCTATTGACGTCAATGACGGTAAATGGCCC
GCCTGGCATTATGCCCAGTACATGACCTTATGGGACTTTCCTACTTGGCAGTACATCTACGTATTAGTCA
TCGCTATTACCATGGTGATGCGGTTTTGGCAGTACATCAATGGGCGTGGATAGCGGTTTGACTCACGGGG
ATTTCCAAGTCTCCACCCCATTGACGTCAATGGGAGTTTGTTTTGGCACCAAAATCAACGGGACTTTCCA
AAATGTCGTAACAACTCCGCCCCATTGACGCAAATGGGCGGTAGGCGTGTACGGTGGGAGGTCTATATAA
GCAGAGCTCTCTGGCTAACTAGAGAACCCACTGCTTACTGGCTTATCGAAATTAATACGACTCACTATAG
GGAGACCCAAGCTCTAGCGCTACCGGTCGCCACCATGGGTAAGCCTATCCCTAACCCTCTCCTCGGTCTC
GATTCTACGCCCGGAAGCGGTAGCGGTACGATGGACGAGAAGACCACCGGCTGGGGGGGCGGCCACGTGG
TGGAGGGCCTGGCCGGCGAGCTGGAGCAGCTGCGGGCCAGGCTGGAGCACCACCCTCAGGGCCAGCGGGA
GCCCAGATCTCGAGCTATGAACAACAAGTTCGACGCTTTGAAAGATGATGACAGTGGGGACCATGATCAG
AATGAAGAAAACAGCACACAGAAAGATGGTGAGAAGGAAAAAACGGAACGAGACAAGAATCAGAGCAGTA
GCAAGAGAAAGGCTGTTGTCCCTGGACCGGCAGAGCATCCCCTGCAGTACAACTACACTTTTTGGTACTC
CAGGAGAACCCCCGGCCGTCCCACGAGCTCACAGAGCTATGAACAGAATATCAAACAGATTGGCACCTTT
GCCTCTGTGGAGCAGTTCTGGAGGTTTTATAACCACATGGTACGTCCTGGGGACCTGACAGGCCACAGTG
ACTTCCATCTCTTCAAAGAAGGAATTAAACCCATGTGGGAGGATGATGCAAATAAAAATGGTGGCAAGTG
GATTATTCGGCTGCGGAAGGGCTTGGCCTCCCGTTGCTGGGAGAATCTCATTTTGGCCATGCTGGGGGAA
CAGTTCATGGTTGGGGAGGAGATCTGTGGGGCTGTGGTGTCTGTCCGCTTTCAGGAAGACATTATTTCAA
TATGGAATAAGACTGCCAGTGACCAAGCAACCACAGCCCGAATCCGGGACACACTTCGGCGAGTGCTTAA
CCTACCTCCCAACACCATTATGGAATACAAAACTCACACCGACAGCATCAAAATGCCAGGCAGGCTGGGC
CCCCAAAGGCTCCTTTTTCAAAACCTCTGGAAGCCGCGGTTGAATGTGCCATGAGGATCCACCGGATCTA
GATAACTGATCATAATCAGCCATACCACATTTGTAGAGGTTTTACTTGCTTTAAAAAACCTCCCACACCT
CCCCCTGAACCTGAAACATAAAATGAATGCAATTGTTGTTGTTAACTTGTTTATTGCAGCTTATAATGGT
TACAAATAAAGCAATAGCATCACAAATTTCACAAATAAAGCATTTTTTTCACTGCATTCTAGTTGTGGTT
TGTCCAAACTCATCAATGTATCTTAACGCGTAAATTGTAAGCGTTAATATTTTGTTAAAATTCGCGTTAA
ATTTTTGTTAAATCAGCTCATTTTTTAACCAATAGGCCGAAATCGGCAAAATCCCTTATAAATCAAAAGA
ATAGACCGAGATAGGGT
[37 nt withheld, positions 1978-2014]
AAAGAACGTGGACTCCAACGTCAAAGG
[49 nt withheld, positions 2042-2090]
T
[91 nt withheld, positions 2092-2182]
G
[124 nt withheld, positions 2184-2307]
CAGGTGGCACTTTTCGGGGAAATGTGCGCGGAACCCCTATTTGTTTATTTTTCTAAATACATTCAAATAT
GTATCCGCTCATGAGACAATAACCCTGATAAATGCTTCAATAATATTGAAAAAGGAAGAGTCCTGAGGCG
GAAAGAACCAGCTGTGGAATGTGTGTCAGTTAGGGTGTGGAAAGTCCCCAGGCTCCCCAGCAGGCAGAAG
TATGCAAAGCATGCATCTCAATTAGTCAGCAACCAGGTGTGGAAAGTCCCCAGGCTCCCCAGCAGGCAGA
AGTATGCAAAGCATGCATCTCAATTAGTCAGCAACCATAGTCCCGCCCCTAACTCCGCCCATCCCGCCCC
TAACTCCGCCCAGTTCCGCCCATTCTCCGCCCCATGGCTGACTAATTTTTTTTATTTATGCAGAGGCCGA
GGCCGCCTCGGCCTCTGAGCTATTCCAGAAGTAGTGAGGAGGCTTTTTTGGAGGCCTAGGCTTTTGCAAA
GATCGATCAAGAGACAGGATGAGGATCGTTTCGCATGATTGAACAAGATGGATTGCACGCAGGTTCTCCG
GCCGCTTGGGTGGAGAGGCTATTCGGCTATGACTGGGCACAACAGACAATCGGCTGCTCTGATGCCGCCG
TGTTCCGGCTGTCAGCGCAGGGGCGCCCGGTTCTTTTTGTCAAGACCGACCTGTCCGGTGCCCTGAATGA
ACTGCAAGACGAGGCAGCGCGGCTATCGTGGCTGGCCACGACGGGCGTTCCTTGCGCAGCTGTGCTCGAC
GTTGTCACTGAAGCGGGAAGGGACTGGCTGCTATTGGGCGAAGTGCCGGGGCAGGATCTCCTGTCATCTC
ACCTTGCTCCTGCCGAGAAAGTATCCATCATGGCTGATGCAATGCGGCGGCTGCATACGCTTGATCCGGC
TACCTGCCCATTCGACCACCAAGCGAAACATCGCATCGAGCGAGCACGTACTCGGATGGAAGCCGGTCTT
GTCGATCAGGATGATCTGGACGAAGAGCATCAGGGGCTCGCGCCAGCCGAACTGTTCGCCAGGCTCAAGG
CGAGCATGCCCGACGGCGAGGATCTCGTCGTGACCCATGGCGATGCCTGCTTGCCGAATATCATGGTGGA
AAATGGCCGCTTTTCTGGATTCATCGACTGTGGCCGGCTGGGTGTGGCGGACCGCTATCAGGACATAGCG
TTGGCTACCCGTGATATTGCTGAAGAGCTTGGCGGCGAATGGGCTGACCGCTTCCTCGTGCTTTACGGTA
TCGCCGCTCCCGATTCGCAGCGCATCGCCTTCTATCGCCTTCTTGACGAGTTCTTCTGAGCGGGACTCTG
GGGTTCGAAATGACCGACCAAGCGACGCCCAACCTGCCATCACGAGATTTCGATTCCACCGCCGCCTTCT
ATGAAAGGTTGGGCTTCGGAATCGTTTTCCGGGACGCCGGCTGGATGATCCTCCAGCGCGGGGATCTCAT
GCTGGAGTTCTTCGCCCACCCTAGGGGGAGGCTAACTGAAACACGGAAGGAGACAATACCGGAAGGAACC
CGCGCTATGACGGCAATAAAAAGACAGAATAAAACGCACGGTGTTGGGTCGTTTGTTCATAAACGCGGGG
TTCGGTCCCAGGGCTGGCACTCTGTCGATACCCCACCGAGACCCCATTGGGGCCAATACGCCCGCGTTTC
TTCCTTTTCCCCACCCCACCCCCCAAGTTCGGGTGAAGGCCCAGGGCTCGCAGCCAACGTCGGGGCGGCA
GGCCCTGCCATAGCCTCAGGTTACTCATATATACTTTAGATTGATTTAAAACTTCATTTTTAATTTAAAA
GGATCTAGGTGAAGATCCTTTTTGATAATCTCATGACCAAAATCCCTTAACGTGAGTTTTCGTTCCACTG
AGCGTCAGACCCCGTAGAAAAGATCAAAGGATCTTCTTGAGATCCTTTTTTTCTGCGCGTAATCTGCTGC
TTGCAAACAAAAAAACCACCGCTACCAGCGGTGGTTTGTTTGCCGGATCAAGAGCTACCAACTCTTTTTC
CGAAGGTAACTGGCTTCAGCAGAGCGCAGATACCAAATACTGTCCTTCTAGTGTAGCCGTAGTTAGGCCA
CCACTTCAAGAACTCTGTAGCACCGCCTACATACCTCGCTCTGCTAATCCTGTTACCAGTGGCTGCTGCC
AGTGGCGATAAGTCGTGTCTTACCGGGTTGGACTCAAGACGATAGTTACCGGATAAGGCGCAGCGGTCGG
GCTGAACGGGGGGTTCGTGCACACAGCCCAGCTTGGAGCGAACGACCTACACCGAACTGAGATACCTACA
GCGTGAGCTATGAGAAAGCGCCACGCTTCCCGAAGGGAGAAAGGCGGACAGGTATCCGGTAAGCGGCAGG
GTCGGAACAGGAGAGCGCACGAGGGAGCTTCCAGGGGGAAACGCCTGGTATCTTTATAGTCCTGTCGGGT
TTCGCCACCTCTGACTTGAGCGTCGATTTTTGTGATGCTCGTCAGGGGGGCGGAGCCTATGGAAAAACGC
CAGCAACGCGGCCTTTTTACGGTTCCTGGCCTTTTGCTGGCCTTTTGCTCACATGTTCTTTCCTGCGTTA
TCCCCTGATTCTGTGGATAACCGTATTACCGCCATGCAT
